>Addgene plasmid #190993 | PM18033-PLS-KP6-E67A_rpoA-U | addgene full sequence | sequence record 375911 | Addgene NGS Result
AGATCTTCAATATTGGCCATTAGCCATATTATTCATTGGTTATATAGCATAAATCAATATTGGCTATTGG
CCATTGCATACGTTGTATCTATATCATAATATGTACATTTATATTGGCTCATGTCCAATATGACCGCCAT
GTTGTCTTAGAGTCATCCTCATCGTCGGACGGCATTGATTATTGACTAGTTATTAATAGTAATCAATTAC
GGGGTCATTAGTTCATAGCCCATATATGGAGTTCCGCGTTACATAACTTACGGTAAATGGCCCGCCTGGC
TGACCGCCCAACGACCCCCGCCCATTGACGTCAATAATGACGTATGTTCCCATAGTAACGCCAATAGGGA
CTTTCCATTGACGTCAATGGGTGGAGTATTTACGGTAAACTGCCCACTTGGCAGTACATCAAGTGTATCA
TATGCCAAGTCCGCCCCCTATTGACGTCAATGACGGTAAATGGCCCGCCTGGCATTATGCCCAGTACATG
ACCTTACGGGACTTTCCTACTTGGCAGTACATCTACGTATTAGTCATCGCTATTACCATGGTGATGCGGT
TTTGGCAGTACACCAATGGGCGTGGATAGCGGTTTGACTCACGGGGATTTCCAAGTCTCCACCCCATTGA
CGTCAATGGGAGTTTGTTTTGGCACCAAAATCAACGGGACTTTCCAAAATGTCGTAATAACCCCGCCCCG
TTGACGCAAATGGGCGGTAGGCGTGTACGGTGGGAGGTCTATATAAGCAGAGCTCGTTTAGTGAACCGTC
AGATCACTAGAAGCTTTATTGCGGTAGTTTATCACAGTTAAATTGCTAACGCAGTCAGTGCTTCTGACAC
AACAGTCTCGAACTTAAGCTGCAGAAGTTGGTCGTGAGGCACTGGGCAGGTAAGTATCAAGGTTACAAGA
CAGGTTTAAGGAGACCAATAGAAACTGGGCTTGTCGAGACAGAGATGACTCTTGCGTTTCTGATAGGCAC
CTATTGGTCTTACTGACATCCACTTTGCCTTTCTCTCCACAGGTGTCCACTCCCAGTTCAATTACACACG
CACCATGGCGCACCATCATCATCATCATTCTTCTGGTGAGAATCTTTATTTTCAGGGCGCCATGGGTAAT
TCTGTTGTCACATGGAATTCCATGATTAGGGGCTACGCTAGAAGCGGCCAGCCCGAGGAAGCTCTGAGCC
TCTTCTCCCAGATGAGAAGGAGCGGCATCAAGCCCGATAGCTATACCTTCCCCTTCGTGCTGAAGGCTTG
CGCTTCTCTGAGCAGCCTCGAGGAAGGAAAACAAATCCACGCCCACGTCATTAAATCCGGCTTCGAGTCC
GATGTCTACGTGCAGAGCTCCCTCATTGATATGTACGCCAAGTGCGGATCTCTGGAGGACGCCAGAAAAG
TGTTTGACGAGATGCCCGAGAGGAATGTCGTGAGCTGGAACGCTATGATCAGCGGCTATGCCCAGAATGG
ACAATCCGAAGAAGCTCTGGAGCTGTTTAGAGAGATGCAGAAAGAGGGCATCAAGCCTTCCGAGTTTACC
TTTTGCTCCGTGCTGAAGGCTTGCGCCTCTCTGGGATCTCTGGAGATGGGCAAGCAAATTCACGGCTATG
TGATCAAGTCCGGCTTTGAGTCCATCGTGTTCGTGGGAAACGCCCTCATTGACATGTATGCCAAGTGCGG
CTCTCTGGAGGATGCTAGAAAGGTCTTTGATGAGATGCCCGAAAGGACCGTTGTGAGCTGGACCGCCATG
ATCTCCGGATACGCCCAGAACGGACAGAGCGAGGAGGCCCTCGAGCTCTTCAGAGAGATGCAGAGGGAGG
GCGTGAAACCCGACGAAGTGACACTGCCTTCCGTGCTCTCCGCTTGCGCCAATCTGGGCGCTCTGGAGCA
AGGCAAACAGATCCATGCCTACGTCATCAAGAACGGCTTTGAATCCGATGTGTTTGTGGGCTCCGCTCTG
ATCGACATGTACGCTAAATGCGGCTCCATCGAGGAGGCTAGGAAAGTGTTCGATGAAATGCCCGAGAAAG
ACGTTGTGGCTTGGAACTCAATGATAAAAGGTTATGGAATGAACCATGAAGGCAAAATGGCCGTCCAATG
TTTCGAAGATATGCAAAAACAAGGTGTAAAGCCTTCCGCCGTCACTTTTACCTGTTTGCTGACCGCCTGT
TCTCACGCCAGCCTCGTCAGCGAAGGGCAGGAGTATTTTAAAATGATGCGAGAAGAGTACGGGATCGCTC
CGAGGGTGGAACATTACGGCTGCATGGTCGATCTGCTTGCTCGGAGTGGCCATCTGTATGAAGCTGAAAA
GTTCCTGGAGATGCTCTGTCCTCCCAACGAAGGGACATGGGGGGCCCTCCTCAGCGCTTGTAAGACTTAT
GGCGAGGTGGAGCTTGGTCTGAGGTGCTTTCAGCAGCTCGTGCAGCTTAACCCAGAAAGTGCCGCCTGGT
ACGTGCTTATGGCTGACATATACGCTGGCGCCGGGCGGTGGGACGACGCATACCGGATCGAAGAGCTGAG
GAAACATGCCGGAGCCAAGAAGAAACCTGCCTCCGCATTGATTGAAGTGAACAAAAAAGTGCACGAATTT
GTGGTCGGCAATAATCAGAGCGAGGAGATCAGTGCGATGCTTAAGTCTCTCAACTCTAGAATGAAGGAGG
AGGGCCATGTACCCAATCTGGATCTGGTTCTCAAACCCGTGTCAGATGAGGAGAAAGAGGCAGCGCTGTG
TGAGCACGCAGCGAAGTTGGCAATTGCATTCGGCTTGCTGAATACGCCACAGGGACAGACCCTGCGCGTT
ACAAAGAACCTGAGAATGTGCAATGACTGCCACAATGCGTCAAAGATCATCTCCAAGATTGAGCGCAGAG
AGATTATCCTGCGCGATGATTGCTGCATTCACCACTTCAAGGACGGACTGTGCTCCTGCGGAGACATGTT
CTAACTCGAGAAATAGAAGGAACATGTATTACACGTGCAAAATTTGAGAGCTAGCAGCGAGCAGACATGA
TAAGATACATTGATGAGTTTGGACAAACCACAACTAGAATGCAGTGAAAAAAATGCTTTATTTGTGAAAT
TTGTGATGCTATTGCTTTATTTGTAACCATTATAAGCTGCAATAAACAAGTTAACAACAACAATTGCACT
GGTTCATTTTATGTTTCAGGTTCAGGGGGAGGTGTGGGAGGTTTTTTAAAGCAAGTAAAACCTCTACAAA
TGTGGTAAAATCGATAAGGATCCAGGTGGCACTTTTCGGGGAAATGTGCGCGGAACCCCTATTTGTTTAT
TTTTCTAAATACATTCAAATATGTATCCGCTCATGAGACAATAACCCTGATAAATGCTTCAATAATATTG
AAAAAGGAAGAGTATGAGTATTCAACATTTCCGTGTCGCCCTTATTCCCTTTTTTGCGGCATTTTGCCTT
CCTGTTTTTGCTCACCCAGAAACGCTGGTGAAAGTAAAAGATGCTGAAGATCAGTTGGGTGCACGAGTGG
GTTACATCGAACTGGATCTCAACAGCGGTAAGATCCTTGAGAGTTTTCGCCCCGAAGAACGTTTTCCAAT
GATGAGCACTTTTAAAGTTCTGCTATGTGGCGCGGTATTATCCCGTATTGACGCCGGGCAAGAGCAACTC
GGTCGCCGCATACACTATTCTCAGAATGACTTGGTTGAGTACTCACCAGTCACAGAAAAGCATCTTACGG
ATGGCATGACAGTAAGAGAATTATGCAGTGCTGCCATAACCATGAGTGATAACACTGCGGCCAACTTACT
TCTGACAACGATCGGAGGACCGAAGGAGCTAACCGCTTTTTTGCACAACATGGGGGATCATGTAACTCGC
CTTGATCGTTGGGAACCGGAGCTGAATGAAGCCATACCAAACGACGAGCGTGACACCACGATGCCTGTAG
CAATGGCAACAACGTTGCGCAAACTATTAACTGGCGAACTACTTACTCTAGCTTCCCGGCAACAATTAAT
AGACTGGATGGAGGCGGATAAAGTTGCAGGACCACTTCTGCGCTCGGCCCTTCCGGCTGGCTGGTTTATT
GCTGATAAATCTGGAGCCGGTGAGCGTGGGTCTCGCGGTATCATTGCAGCACTGGGGCCAGATGGTAAGC
CCTCCCGTATCGTAGTTATCTACACGACGGGGAGTCAGGCAACTATGGATGAACGAAATAGACAGATCGC
TGAGATAGGTGCCTCACTGATTAAGCATTGGTAACTGTCAGACCAAGTTTACTCATATATACTTTAGATT
GATTTAAAACTTCATTTTTAATTTAAAAGGATCTAGGTGAAGATCCTTTTTGATAATCTCATGACCAAAA
TCCCTTAACGTGAGTTTTCGTTCCACTGAGCGTCAGACCCCGTAGAAAAGATCAAAGGATCTTCTTGAGA
TCCTTTTTTTCTGCGCGTAATCTGCTGCTTGCAAACAAAAAAACCACCGCTACCAGCGGTGGTTTGTTTG
CCGGATCAAGAGCTACCAACTCTTTTTCCGAAGGTAACTGGCTTCAGCAGAGCGCAGATACCAAATACTG
TTCTTCTAGTGTAGCCGTAGTTAGGCCACCACTTCAAGAACTCTGTAGCACCGCCTACATACCTCGCTCT
GCTAATCCTGTTACCAGTGGCTGCTGCCAGTGGCGATAAGTCGTGTCTTACCGGGTTGGACTCAAGACGA
TAGTTACCGGATAAGGCGCAGCGGTCGGGCTGAACGGGGGGTTCGTGCACACAGCCCAGCTTGGAGCGAA
CGACCTACACCGAACTGAGATACCTACAGCGTGAGCTATGAGAAAGCGCCACGCTTCCCGAAGGGAGAAA
GGCGGACAGGTATCCGGTAAGCGGCAGGGTCGGAACAGGAGAGCGCACGAGGGAGCTTCCAGGGGGAAAC
GCCTGGTATCTTTATAGTCCTGTCGGGTTTCGCCACCTCTGACTTGAGCGTCGATTTTTGTGATGCTCGT
CAGGGGGGCGGAGCCTATGGAAAAACGCCAGCAACGCGGCCTTTTTACGGTTCCTGGCCTTTTGCTGGCC
TTTTGCTCACATGGCTCGAC
Features (pLannotate 1.2.2; 10 found; start..end, strand, type, name):
    173..550     +  enhancer       CMV enhancer: human cytomegalovirus immediate early enhancer
    552..751     +  promoter       CMV promoter: human cytomegalovirus (CMV) immediate early promoter
    890..1022    +  intron         chimeric intron: chimera between introns from human β-globin and immunoglobulin heavy chain genes
   1088..1107    +  CDS            capTEV™ (fragment): composite tag for in vivo biotinylation, TEV protease cleavage, and 6xHis tagging
   2630..2935    +  CDS            DYW1 (fragment): PPR74_ARATH - Also known as PCMP-H50. Experimental evidence at protein level: Swiss-Prot protein existence level 1. Plays a major role in single RNA editing events in chloroplasts. Acts as a site-recognition transacting factor involved in the edition of the site 1 of ndhD (ndhD-1 site corresponding to cytidine-2), which is a plastid-encoded subunit of the NADH- plastoquinone oxidoreductase. The interaction with CRR4 is required for its function in editing the ndhD-1 site. From Arabidopsis thaliana (Mouse-ear cress).
   3011..3132    -  polyA_signal   SV40 poly(A) signal: SV40 polyadenylation signal
   3159..3227    -  CDS            large T antigen (fragment): large T antigen from SV40 (simian virus 40)
   3269..3373    +  promoter       AmpR promoter: bla
   3374..4234    +  CDS            AmpR: β-lactamase; bla; confers resistance to ampicillin, carbenicillin, and related antibiotics
   4405..4993    +  rep_origin     ori: high-copy-number ColE1/pMB1/pBR322/pUC origin of replication
