[The description below was written by a language model from this plasmid's Addgene catalogue record and pLannotate feature annotations shown in this document.]
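Description:
PM18033-PLS-KP6-E67A_rpoA-U is a 5,060 nt mammalian expression plasmid built on the PM18033 backbone. It was made to test whether a synthetic PPR-DYW RNA editing protein can carry out U-to-C editing in human cells. It is propagated in E. coli as a high-copy plasmid through a ColE1/pUC-type origin and selected with ampicillin via the bla (β-lactamase) gene under its own promoter. No mammalian selection marker is annotated, which fits transient transfection use.

The expression cassette uses the human CMV immediate-early enhancer and promoter, followed by a chimeric β-globin/immunoglobulin intron that generally improves transcript processing and expression. The open reading frame starts with an N-terminal His tag; the short hit annotated as a capTEV fragment most likely reflects this 6xHis segment. The insert, PLS-KP6, is a fully synthetic protein. In designs of this kind, an array of PLS-type pentatricopeptide repeat motifs provides sequence-specific RNA recognition, and a C-terminal DYW domain provides the editing activity. The annotated match to Arabidopsis DYW1 near the end of the coding region reflects homology of this DYW domain, not the presence of the plant gene itself. This version carries an E67A substitution in the DYW-KP domain, and the record does not state its expected effect on activity. An SV40 polyadenylation signal lies downstream of the insert, although it is annotated on the reverse strand, next to a small large T antigen fragment.

The "rpoA-U" part of the name and the stated purpose indicate that the construct is tested against the Arabidopsis rpoA editing site in its uridine form. The feature table does not annotate this target sequence, so its position in the plasmid cannot be confirmed from the record.
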