Addgene plasmid #190993: PM18033-PLS-KP6-E67A_rpoA-U
Purpose: Test the U-to-C editing activity of KP6:E67A on AtrpoA editing site, in human cells
Depositing lab: Bernard Gutmann. Depositing organization: EditForce, Inc. Publication: U-to-C RNA editing by synthetic PPR-DYW proteins in bacteria and human culture cells. Ichinose M, Kawabata M, Akaiwa Y, Shimajiri Y, Nakamura I, Tamai T, Nakamura T, Yagi Y, Gutmann B. Commun Biol. 2022 Sep 15;5(1):968. doi: 10.1038/s42003-022-03927-3. PubMed 36109586.
Backbone
  Vector backbone: PM18033
  Vector type: Mammalian Expression
Growth in bacteria
  Bacterial resistance: Ampicillin, 100 μg/mL
  Growth temperature: 37°C
  Growth strain: DH5alpha
  Copy number: High Copy
Gene/Insert
  Gene/Insert name: PLS-KP6
  Species: Synthetic
  Mutation: DYW-KP:E67A
  Promoter: CMV
  Tag / fusion protein: His (N terminal on insert)
  Cloning method: Ligation Independent Cloning
Terms and licenses: Academic/Nonprofit Terms; Industry Terms: Not Available to Industry
How to cite: PM18033-PLS-KP6-E67A_rpoA-U was a gift from Bernard Gutmann (Addgene plasmid # 190993 ; http://n2t.net/addgene:190993 ; RRID:Addgene_190993)
